Addgene plasmid #156974: pD649-HAsp-LRIG1-Fc(DAPA)-AviTag-6xHis
Purpose: Mammalian expression of cell-surface protein extracellular domain fused to Fc(DAPA)-Avi-6xHis. Protein is secreted from cells.
Depositing lab: Chris Garcia. Depositing organization: Stanford University. Publication: A Human IgSF Cell-Surface Interactome Reveals a Complex Network of Protein-Protein Interactions. Wojtowicz WM, Vielmetter J, Fernandes RA, Siepe DH, Eastman CL, Chisholm GB, Cox S, Klock H, Anderson PW, Rue SM, Miller JJ, Glaser SM, Bragstad ML, Vance J, Lam AW, Lesley SA, Zinn K, Garcia KC. Cell. 2020 Aug 20;182(4):1027-1043.e17. doi: 10.1016/j.cell.2020.07.025. PubMed 32822567.
Backbone
  Vector backbone: pD649
  Backbone size w/o insert (bp): 6106
  Vector type: Mammalian Expression
Growth in bacteria
  Bacterial resistance: Ampicillin, 100 μg/mL
  Growth temperature: 37°C
  Growth strain: DH5alpha
  Copy number: High Copy
Gene/Insert
  Gene/Insert name: LRIG1
  Species: H. sapiens (human)
  Insert size (bp): 2280
  Mutation: Fc region of human IgG contains D265A and P329A mutations (DAPA)
  Entrez Gene: LRIG1 (a.k.a. LIG-1, LIG1)
  Promoter: CMV/SP6
  Tag / fusion protein: Fc(DAPA)-AviTag-6xHis (C terminal on backbone)
  Cloning method: Restriction Enzyme; 5′ cloning site GCGGCCGC (not destroyed); 3′ cloning site GGCGCGCC (not destroyed)
  Sequencing primers: 5′ ATTTAGGTGACACTATAG; 3′ CACGTACCAGTTGAACTTCACC
Resource information
  A portion of this plasmid was derived from a plasmid made by: synthesis by ThermoFisher
Terms and licenses: Academic/Nonprofit Terms; Industry Terms: Not Available to Industry
Depositor comments: Some plasmids in this collection may have an IS4-like element ISVsa5 family transposase upstream of the CMV promoter.
How to cite: pD649-HAsp-LRIG1-Fc(DAPA)-AviTag-6xHis was a gift from Chris Garcia (Addgene plasmid # 156974 ; http://n2t.net/addgene:156974 ; RRID:Addgene_156974)
