[The description below was written by a language model from this plasmid's Addgene catalogue record and pLannotate feature annotations shown in this document.]
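Description:
pD649-HAsp-LRIG1-Fc(DAPA)-AviTag-6xHis is a mammalian expression plasmid of about 8.4 kb, built on the pD649 backbone, that produces a secreted, Fc-fused form of the extracellular domain of human LRIG1. It is maintained in E. coli as a high-copy plasmid through a ColE1/pUC-type origin and selected with ampicillin via a full-length β-lactamase gene. The short kanamycin-resistance, lacZα, rrnB terminator and f1 ori matches in the feature table are only fragments, most likely backbone remnants rather than functional parts.

The expression cassette is driven by the CMV immediate-early enhancer and promoter, followed by a fragment of CMV intron A and an SP6 promoter, which can serve for in vitro transcription or as a sequencing primer site. The open reading frame begins with a signal peptide: the name indicates an "HAsp" leader, while the annotation tool matched part of this region to an immunoglobulin heavy chain signal sequence. This leader directs the protein into the secretory pathway. The roughly 2.3 kb LRIG1 segment sits between two retained restriction sites and is fused at its C terminus to a human IgG1 Fc carrying the D265A and P329A (DAPA) substitutions, which are generally used to reduce Fc effector binding. An AviTag for site-specific biotinylation and a 6xHis tag for metal-affinity purification follow according to the record, although neither is annotated in the table. A bGH polyadenylation signal ends the transcript.

A separate SV40/EM7 promoter cassette drives a puromycin N-acetyltransferase coding region with an SV40 poly(A), which could support selection of stable mammalian cell lines. The construct belongs to a collection made for human IgSF cell-surface protein interaction screening. The depositor notes that some plasmids in the collection may carry an IS4-like transposase insertion upstream of the CMV promoter; none is annotated here.
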