Features (pLannotate 1.2.2; 21 found; start..end, strand, type, name):
    119..143     -  CDS            KanR (fragment): aminoglycoside phosphotransferase; aph(3')-Ia; confers resistance to kanamycin
    254..842     +  rep_origin     ori: high-copy-number ColE1/pMB1/pBR322/pUC origin of replication
   1067..1084    +  terminator     rrnB T2 terminator (fragment): transcription terminator T2 from the E. coli rrnB gene
   1109..1128    -  CDS            lacZα (fragment): LacZα fragment of β-galactosidase; lacZ fragment
   1584..1600    +  protein_bind   lac operator: The lac repressor binds to the lac operator to inhibit transcription in E. coli. This inhibition can be relieved by adding lactose or isopropyl-β-D-thiogalactopyranoside (IPTG). lac repressor encoded by lacI
   1843..2146    +  enhancer       CMV enhancer: human cytomegalovirus immediate early enhancer
   2147..2350    +  promoter       CMV promoter: human cytomegalovirus (CMV) immediate early promoter
   2486..2529    +  intron         CMV intron (fragment): modified intron A from human cytomegalovirus
   2581..2599    +  promoter       SP6 promoter: promoter for bacteriophage SP6 RNA polymerase
   2603..2640    +  CDS            IgH signal sequence (fragment): signal sequence from the mouse immunoglobulin heavy chain variable region
   2743..5028    +  CDS            LRIG1 (fragment): LRIG1_HUMAN - Also known as LIG1. Experimental evidence at protein level: Swiss-Prot protein existence level 1. Acts as a feedback negative regulator of signaling by receptor tyrosine kinases, through a mechanism that involves enhancement of receptor ubiquitination and accelerated intracellular degradation. From Homo sapiens (Human).
   5044..5721    +  CDS            IGHG1 (fragment): IGHG1_HUMAN - Experimental evidence at protein level: Swiss-Prot protein existence level 1. Constant region of immunoglobulin heavy chains. Immunoglobulins, also known as antibodies, are membrane-bound or secreted glycoproteins produced by B lymphocytes. In the recognition phase of humoral immunity, the membrane-bound immunoglobulins serve as receptors which, upon binding of a specific antigen, trigger the clonal expansion and differentiation of B lymphocytes into immunoglobulins- secreting plasma cells. Secreted immunoglobulins mediate the effector phase of humoral immunity, which results in
   5936..6047    +  polyA_signal   bGH poly(A) signal: bovine growth hormone polyadenylation signal
   6048..6156    +  rep_origin     f1 ori (fragment): f1 bacteriophage origin of replication; arrow indicates direction of (+) strand synthesis
   6170..6499    +  promoter       SV40 promoter: SV40 enhancer and early promoter
   6547..6594    +  promoter       EM7 promoter: synthetic bacterial promoter&nbsp
   6613..7212    +  CDS            PuroR (fragment): puromycin N-acetyltransferase; pac from Streptomyces; confers resistance to puromycin
   7222..7347    +  CDS            ble (fragment): BLE_KLEPN - Experimental evidence at protein level: Swiss-Prot protein existence level 1. Binding protein with a strong affinity to the bleomycin family of antibiotics. Binds to CL990; an antimitotic-antibiotic compound. From Klebsiella pneumoniae.
   7342..7463    +  polyA_signal   SV40 poly(A) signal: SV40 polyadenylation signal
   7516..8376    -  CDS            AmpR: β-lactamase; bla; confers resistance to ampicillin, carbenicillin, and related antibiotics
   8379..89      -  promoter       AmpR promoter (fragment) (across the origin): bla
>Addgene plasmid #156974 | pD649-HAsp-LRIG1-Fc(DAPA)-AviTag-6xHis | depositor full sequence | sequence record 303057 | Full Sequence
TTTCAATATTATTGAAGCATTTATCAGGGTTATTGTCTCATGAGCGGATACATATTTGAATGTATTTAGA
AAAATAAACAAATAGGGGTCAGTGTTACAACCAATTAACCAATTCTGAACATTATCGCGAGCCCATTTAT
ACCTGAATATGGCTCATAACACCCCTTGCTCATGACCAAAATCCCTTAACGTGAGTTACGCGCGCGTCGT
TCCACTGAGCGTCAGACCCCGTAGAAAAGATCAAAGGATCTTCTTGAGATCCTTTTTTTCTGCGCGTAAT
CTGCTGCTTGCAAACAAAAAAACCACCGCTACCAGCGGTGGTTTGTTTGCCGGATCAAGAGCTACCAACT
CTTTTTCCGAAGGTAACTGGCTTCAGCAGAGCGCAGATACCAAATACTGTTCTTCTAGTGTAGCCGTAGT
TAGCCCACCACTTCAAGAACTCTGTAGCACCGCCTACATACCTCGCTCTGCTAATCCTGTTACCAGTGGC
TGCTGCCAGTGGCGATAAGTCGTGTCTTACCGGGTTGGACTCAAGACGATAGTTACCGGATAAGGCGCAG
CGGTCGGGCTGAACGGGGGGTTCGTGCACACAGCCCAGCTTGGAGCGAACGACCTACACCGAACTGAGAT
ACCTACAGCGTGAGCTATGAGAAAGCGCCACGCTTCCCGAAGGGAGAAAGGCGGACAGGTATCCGGTAAG
CGGCAGGGTCGGAACAGGAGAGCGCACGAGGGAGCTTCCAGGGGGAAACGCCTGGTATCTTTATAGTCCT
GTCGGGTTTCGCCACCTCTGACTTGAGCGTCGATTTTTGTGATGCTCGTCAGGGGGGCGGAGCCTATGGA
AAAACGCCAGCAACGCGGCCTTTTTACGGTTCCTGGCCTTTTGCTGGCCTTTTGCTCACATGTTCTTTCC
TGCGTTATCCCCTGATTCTGTGGATAACCGTATTACCGCCTTTGAGTGAGCTGATACCGCTCGCCGCAGC
CGAACGACCGAGCGCAGCGAGTCAGTGAGCGAGGAAGCGGAAGGCGAGAGTAGGGAACTGCCAGGCATCA
AACTAAGCAGAAGGCCCCTGACGGATGGCCTTTTTGCGTTTCTACAAACTCTTTCTGTGTTGTAAAACGA
CGGCCAGTCTTAAGCTCGGGCCCCCTGGGCGGTTCTGATAACGAGTAATCGTTAATCCGCAAATAACGTA
AAAACCCGCTTCGGCGGGTTTTTTTATGGGGGGAGTTTAGGGAAAGAGCATTTGTCAGAATATTTAAGGG
CGCCTGTCACTTTGCTTGATATATGAGAATTATTTAACCTTATAAATGAGAAAAAAGCAACGCACTTTAA
ATAAGATACGTTGCTTTTTCGATTGATGAACACCTATAATTAAACTATTCATCTATTATTTATGATTTTT
TGTATATACAATATTTCTAGTTTGTTAAAGAGAATTAAGAAAATAAATCTCGAAAATAATAAAGGGAAAA
TCAGTTTTTGATATCAAAATTATACATGTCAACGATAATACAAAATATAATACAAACTATAAGATGTTAT
CAGTATTTATTATCATTTAGAATAAATTTTGTGTCGCCCTTAATTGTGAGCGGATAACAATTACGAGCTT
CATGCACAGTGGCGTTGACTCAATATTGGCCATTAGCCATATTATTCATTGGTTATATAGCATAAATCAA
TATTGGCTATTGGCCATTGCATACGTTGTATCTATATCATAATATGTACATTTATATTGGCTCATGTCCA
ATATGACCGCCATGTTGGCATTGATTATTGACTAGTTATTAATAGTAATCAATTACGGGGTCATTAGTTC
ATAGCCCATATATGGAGTTCCGCGTTACATAACTTACGGTAAATGGCCCGCCTGGCTGACCGCCCAACGA
CCCCCGCCCATTGACGTCAATAATGACGTATGTTCCCATAGTAACGCCAATAGGGACTTTCCATTGACGT
CAATGGGTGGAGTATTTACGGTAAACTGCCCACTTGGCAGTACATCAAGTGTATCATATGCCAAGTACGC
CCCCTATTGACGTCAATGACGGTAAATGGCCCGCCTGGCATTATGCCCAGTACATGACCTTATGGGACTT
TCCTACTTGGCAGTACATCTACGTATTAGTCATCGCTATTACCATGGTGATGCGGTTTTGGCAGTACATC
AATGGGCGTGGATAGCGGTTTGACTCACGGGGATTTCCAAGTCTCCACCCCATTGACGTCAATGGGAGTT
TGTTTTGGCACCAAAATCAACGGGACTTTCCAAAATGTCGTAACAACTCCGCCCCATTGACGCAAATGGG
CGGTAGGCGTGTACGGTGGGAGGTCTATATAAGCAGAGCTCGTTTAGTGAACCGTCAGATCGCCTGGAGA
CGCCATCCACGCTGTTTTGACCTCCATAGAAGACACCGGGACCGATCCAGCCTCCGCGGCCGGGAACGGT
GCATTGGAACGCGGATTCCCCGTGCCAAGAGTGACGTAAGTACCGCCTATAGAGTCTATAGGCCCACCCC
CTTGGCTTCGTTAGAACGCGGCTACAATTAATACATAACCTTATGTATCATACACATACGATTTAGGTGA
CACTATAGAATAACATCCACTTTGCCTTTCTCTCCACAGGTGTCCACTCCCAGGTCCAACTGCACCTCGG
TTCTATCGAAAACGCGCCTGCTAGCGCCACCATGAAGACCATCATTGCCCTGAGCTACATCTTCTGCCTG
GTGTTCGCTGCGGCCGCCGCTGGACCTAGAGCACCTTGTGCTGCTGCTTGTACATGTGCCGGCGATAGCC
TGGATTGTGGCGGAAGAGGACTTGCTGCTCTGCCTGGCGATCTGCCTAGCTGGACAAGAAGCCTGAACCT
GAGCTACAACAAGCTGAGCGAGATCGACCCTGCCGGCTTCGAGGATCTGCCAAACCTGCAAGAGGTGTAC
CTGAACAACAACGAGCTGACCGCCGTGCCTTCTCTGGGAGCTGCTTCTTCTCACGTGGTGTCCCTGTTTC
TGCAGCACAACAAGATCAGAAGCGTGGAAGGCAGCCAGCTGAAGGCCTACCTGTCTCTGGAAGTGCTGGA
TCTGAGCCTCAACAACATCACCGAAGTGCGGAACACATGCTTCCCTCACGGCCCTCCAATCAAAGAGCTG
AACCTGGCCGGCAACAGAATCGGCACACTGGAACTGGGAGCCTTCGATGGCCTGAGCAGAAGCCTGCTGA
CACTGCGGCTGAGCAAGAACAGAATCACACAGCTGCCTGTGCGGGCCTTCAAGCTGCCTAGACTGACACA
GCTGGACCTGAACCGGAACCGGATCAGACTGATCGAGGGCCTGACCTTCCAGGGCCTGAATTCTCTCGAG
GTGCTGAAGCTGCAGCGGAACAACATCTCCAAGCTGACCGATGGCGCCTTCTGGGGCCTGTCTAAGATGC
ATGTGCTGCATCTCGAGTACAACAGCCTGGTGGAAGTGAACAGCGGCAGCCTGTATGGACTGACAGCCCT
GCATCAGCTGCACCTGTCCAACAACTCTATCGCCAGAATCCACCGGAAAGGCTGGTCCTTCTGCCAGAAA
CTGCACGAGCTGGTGCTGTCCTTCAACAACCTGACCAGACTGGACGAGGAAAGCCTGGCCGAACTGTCTA
GCCTGAGCGTGCTGAGACTGTCCCACAACAGCATCTCTCACATTGCCGAGGGCGCCTTTAAGGGCCTGAG
AAGTCTGAGAGTCCTGGACCTGGACCACAACGAGATCTCCGGCACCATCGAAGATACAAGCGGCGCCTTT
TCTGGCCTGGACAGCCTGAGCAAACTGACCCTGTTCGGCAACAAGATTAAGAGCGTGGCCAAGAGAGCCT
TCAGCGGCCTGGAAGGACTGGAACACCTGAATCTCGGCGGCAACGCCATCAGATCTGTGCAGTTCGACGC
CTTCGTGAAGATGAAGAACCTGAAAGAGCTGCATATCAGCAGCGATAGCTTCCTGTGCGACTGTCAGCTG
AAGTGGCTGCCTCCTTGGCTGATCGGAAGAATGCTGCAGGCCTTTGTGACCGCCACATGTGCCCATCCTG
AGAGCCTGAAGGGCCAGAGCATCTTTAGCGTGCCACCTGAGAGCTTCGTGTGTGACGACTTCCTGAAGCC
TCAGATCATCACCCAGCCTGAGACAACAATGGCCATGGTCGGAAAGGACATCCGGTTTACATGTAGCGCC
GCCAGCAGCAGCTCTAGCCCTATGACCTTCGCCTGGAAGAAAGACAACGAAGTGCTGACCAACGCCGACA
TGGAAAACTTCGTGCATGTGCACGCCCAGGACGGCGAAGTGATGGAGTACACCACAATCCTGCACCTGAG
GCAAGTGACCTTTGGCCACGAGGGCAGATACCAGTGCGTGATCACCAATCACTTCGGCAGCACCTACAGC
CACAAGGCCAGACTGACAGTGAACGTGCTGCCCAGCTTCACCAAGACACCCCACGACATCACCATCCGGA
CCACCACCATGGCTAGACTGGAATGTGCCGCCACCGGCCATCCTAATCCTCAGATCGCTTGGCAGAAAGA
CGGCGGCACAGATTTCCCTGCTGCCAGGGAACGCAGAATGCACGTGATGCCCGACGACGACGTGTTCTTT
ATCACCGACGTGAAGATCGACGATGCCGGCGTGTACAGCTGCACAGCCCAAAATTCTGCCGGCTCCATCA
GCGCCAATGCCACACTGACTGTGCTGGAAACCCCATCTCTGGTGGTGCCCCTGGAAGATAGAGTGGTGTC
TGTGGGAGAAACAGTGGCCCTGCAGTGCAAAGCCACAGGCAACCCTCCACCTCGGATCACCTGGTTCAAA
GGCGATAGACCTCTGAGCCTGACCGAGAGACACCACCTGACACCTGACAATCAGCTGCTGGTGGTCCAGA
ACGTGGTGGCCGAAGATGCCGGCAGATACACATGCGAGATGAGCAATACCCTGGGCACCGAGAGAGCCCA
CTCTCAGCTGTCTGTGCTTCCTGCCGCCGGATGTAGAAAGGATGGCACCACAGTTGGAGGCGCGCCGGGC
GGCGACAAGACCCACACCTGCCCCCCCTGCCCAGCTCCAGAACTGCTGGGAGGGCCTTCCGTGTTCCTGT
TCCCCCCCAAGCCCAAGGACACCCTGATGATCAGCAGGACCCCCGAGGTGACCTGCGTGGTGGTGGCCGT
GTCCCACGAGGACCCAGAGGTGAAGTTCAACTGGTACGTGGACGGCGTGGAGGTGCACAACGCCAAGACC
AAGCCCAGAGAGGAGCAGTACAACAGCACCTACAGGGTGGTGTCCGTGCTGACCGTGCTGCACCAGGACT
GGCTGAACGGCAAAGAATACAAGTGCAAAGTCTCCAACAAGGCCCTGGCTGCCCCAATCGAAAAGACAAT
CAGCAAGGCCAAGGGCCAGCCACGGGAGCCCCAGGTGTACACCCTGCCCCCCAGCCGGGAGGAGATGACC
AAGAACCAGGTGTCCCTGACCTGTCTGGTGAAGGGCTTCTACCCCAGCGATATCGCCGTGGAGTGGGAGA
GCAACGGCCAGCCCGAGAACAACTACAAGACCACCCCCCCAGTGCTGGACAGCGACGGCAGCTTCTTCCT
GTACAGCAAGCTGACCGTGGACAAGTCCAGGTGGCAGCAGGGCAACGTGTTCAGCTGCAGCGTGATGCAC
GAGGCCCTGCACAACCACTACACCCAGAAGTCCCTGAGCCTGAGCCCCGGCGGCAGCGGTCTTAATGATA
TTTTCGAGGCTCAGAAGATTGAGTGGCATGAACACCACCACCATCACCACTAAGGCCGGCCTGTAGTCAC
TGGCACAACGCGTTACCCGGTAAGCCAATCGGGTATACACGGTCGTCATACTGCAGACAGGGTTCTTCTA
CTTTGCAAGATAGTCTTGAGTAGTAAAATAAATAGATAGAGAAAATCAGCCTCGACTGTGCCTTCTAGTT
GCCAGCCATCTGTTGTTTGCCCCTCCCCCGTGCCTTCCTTGACCCTGGAAGGTGCCACTCCCACTGTCCT
TTCCTAATAAAATGAGGAAATTGCATCACAACACTCAACCCTATCTCGGTCTATTCTTTTGATTTATAAG
GGATTTTGCCGATTTCGGCCTATTGGTTAAAAAATGAGCTGATTTAACAAAAATTTAACGCGAATTAATT
CTGTGGAATGTGTGTCAGTTAGGGTGTGGAAAGTCCCCAGGCTCCCCAGCAGGCAGAAGTATGCAAAGCA
TGCATCTCAATTAGTCAGCAACCAGGTGTGGAAAGTCCCCAGGCTCCCCAGCAGGCAGAAGTATGCAAAG
CATGCATCTCAATTAGTCAGCAACCATAGTCCCGCCCCTAACTCCGCCCATCCCGCCCCTAACTCCGCCC
AGTTCCGCCCATTCTCCGCCCCATGGCTGACTAATTTTTTTTATTTATGCAGAGGCCGAGGCCGCCTCTG
CCTCTGAGCTATTCCAGAAGTAGTGAGGAGGCTTTTTTGGAGGCCTAGGCTTTTGCAAAAAGCTCCCGGG
AGCTTGTATATCCATTTTCGGATCTGATCAGCACGTGTTGACAATTAATCATCGGCATAGTATATCGGCA
TAGTATAATACGACAAGGTGAGGAACTAAACCATGACCGAGTACAAGCCCACGGTGCGCCTCGCCACCCG
CGACGACGTCCCCAGGGCCGTACGCACCCTCGCCGCCGCGTTCGCCGACTACCCCGCCACGCGCCACACC
GTCGATCCGGACCGCCACATCGAGCGGGTCACCGAGCTGCAAGAACTCTTCCTCACGCGCGTCGGGCTCG
ACATCGGCAAGGTGTGGGTCGCGGACGACGGCGCCGCGGTGGCGGTCTGGACCACGCCGGAGAGCGTCGA
AGCGGGGGCGGTGTTCGCCGAGATCGGCCCGCGCATGGCCGAGTTGAGCGGTTCCCGGCTGGCCGCGCAG
CAACAGATGGAAGGCCTCCTGGCGCCGCACCGGCCCAAGGAGCCCGCGTGGTTCCTGGCCACCGTCGGCG
TCTCGCCCGACCACCAGGGCAAGGGTCTGGGCAGCGCCGTCGTGCTCCCCGGAGTGGAGGCGGCCGAGCG
CGCCGGGGTGCCCGCCTTCCTGGAGACATCCGCGCCCCGCAACCTCCCCTTCTACGAGCGGCTCGGCTTC
ACCGTCACCGCCGACGTCGAGGTGCCCGAAGGACCGCGCACCTGGTGCATGACCCGCAAGCCCGGTGCCT
GACACGTGCTACGAGATTTCGATTCCACCGCCGCCTTCTATGAAAGGTTGGGCTTCGGAATCGTTTTCCG
GGACGCCGGCTGGATGATCCTCCAGCGCGGGGATCTCATGCTGGAGTTCTTCGCCCACCCCAACTTGTTT
ATTGCAGCTTATAATGGTTACAAATAAAGCAATAGCATCACAAATTTCACAAATAAAGCATTTTTTTCAC
TGCATTCTAGTTGTGGTTTGTCCAAACTCATCAATGTATCTTATCATGTCTGTATACCGTCGACCTCTAG
CTAGAGCTTGGCGTAATCATGGTCATTACCAATGCTTAATCAGTGAGGCACCTATCTCAGCGATCTGTCT
ATTTCGTTCATCCATAGTTGCCTGACTCCCCGTCGTGTAGATAACTACGATACGGGAGGGCTTACCATCT
GGCCCCAGCGCTGCGATGATACCGCGAGAACCACGCTCACCGGCTCCGGATTTATCAGCAATAAACCAGC
CAGCCGGAAGGGCCGAGCGCAGAAGTGGTCCTGCAACTTTATCCGCCTCCATCCAGTCTATTAATTGTTG
CCGGGAAGCTAGAGTAAGTAGTTCGCCAGTTAATAGTTTGCGCAACGTTGTTGCCATCGCTACAGGCATC
GTGGTGTCACGCTCGTCGTTTGGTATGGCTTCATTCAGCTCCGGTTCCCAACGATCAAGGCGAGTTACAT
GATCCCCCATGTTGTGCAAAAAAGCGGTTAGCTCCTTCGGTCCTCCGATCGTTGTCAGAAGTAAGTTGGC
CGCAGTGTTATCACTCATGGTTATGGCAGCACTGCATAATTCTCTTACTGTCATGCCATCCGTAAGATGC
TTTTCTGTGACTGGTGAGTACTCAACCAAGTCATTCTGAGAATAGTGTATGCGGCGACCGAGTTGCTCTT
GCCCGGCGTCAATACGGGATAATACCGCGCCACATAGCAGAACTTTAAAAGTGCTCATCATTGGAAAACG
TTCTTCGGGGCGAAAACTCTCAAGGATCTTACCGCTGTTGAGATCCAGTTCGATGTAACCCACTCGTGCA
CCCAACTGATCTTCAGCATCTTTTACTTTCACCAGCGTTTCTGGGTGAGCAAAAACAGGAAGGCAAAATG
CCGCAAAAAAGGGAATAAGGGCGACACGGAAATGTTGAATACTCATATTCTTCCTT
