>Addgene plasmid #156974 | pD649-HAsp-LRIG1-Fc(DAPA)-AviTag-6xHis | depositor partial sequence | sequence record 303058 | insert (extracellular domain)
GCTGGACCTAGAGCACCTTGTGCTGCTGCTTGTACATGTGCCGGCGATAGCCTGGATTGTGGCGGAAGAG
GACTTGCTGCTCTGCCTGGCGATCTGCCTAGCTGGACAAGAAGCCTGAACCTGAGCTACAACAAGCTGAG
CGAGATCGACCCTGCCGGCTTCGAGGATCTGCCAAACCTGCAAGAGGTGTACCTGAACAACAACGAGCTG
ACCGCCGTGCCTTCTCTGGGAGCTGCTTCTTCTCACGTGGTGTCCCTGTTTCTGCAGCACAACAAGATCA
GAAGCGTGGAAGGCAGCCAGCTGAAGGCCTACCTGTCTCTGGAAGTGCTGGATCTGAGCCTCAACAACAT
CACCGAAGTGCGGAACACATGCTTCCCTCACGGCCCTCCAATCAAAGAGCTGAACCTGGCCGGCAACAGA
ATCGGCACACTGGAACTGGGAGCCTTCGATGGCCTGAGCAGAAGCCTGCTGACACTGCGGCTGAGCAAGA
ACAGAATCACACAGCTGCCTGTGCGGGCCTTCAAGCTGCCTAGACTGACACAGCTGGACCTGAACCGGAA
CCGGATCAGACTGATCGAGGGCCTGACCTTCCAGGGCCTGAATTCTCTCGAGGTGCTGAAGCTGCAGCGG
AACAACATCTCCAAGCTGACCGATGGCGCCTTCTGGGGCCTGTCTAAGATGCATGTGCTGCATCTCGAGT
ACAACAGCCTGGTGGAAGTGAACAGCGGCAGCCTGTATGGACTGACAGCCCTGCATCAGCTGCACCTGTC
CAACAACTCTATCGCCAGAATCCACCGGAAAGGCTGGTCCTTCTGCCAGAAACTGCACGAGCTGGTGCTG
TCCTTCAACAACCTGACCAGACTGGACGAGGAAAGCCTGGCCGAACTGTCTAGCCTGAGCGTGCTGAGAC
TGTCCCACAACAGCATCTCTCACATTGCCGAGGGCGCCTTTAAGGGCCTGAGAAGTCTGAGAGTCCTGGA
CCTGGACCACAACGAGATCTCCGGCACCATCGAAGATACAAGCGGCGCCTTTTCTGGCCTGGACAGCCTG
AGCAAACTGACCCTGTTCGGCAACAAGATTAAGAGCGTGGCCAAGAGAGCCTTCAGCGGCCTGGAAGGAC
TGGAACACCTGAATCTCGGCGGCAACGCCATCAGATCTGTGCAGTTCGACGCCTTCGTGAAGATGAAGAA
CCTGAAAGAGCTGCATATCAGCAGCGATAGCTTCCTGTGCGACTGTCAGCTGAAGTGGCTGCCTCCTTGG
CTGATCGGAAGAATGCTGCAGGCCTTTGTGACCGCCACATGTGCCCATCCTGAGAGCCTGAAGGGCCAGA
GCATCTTTAGCGTGCCACCTGAGAGCTTCGTGTGTGACGACTTCCTGAAGCCTCAGATCATCACCCAGCC
TGAGACAACAATGGCCATGGTCGGAAAGGACATCCGGTTTACATGTAGCGCCGCCAGCAGCAGCTCTAGC
CCTATGACCTTCGCCTGGAAGAAAGACAACGAAGTGCTGACCAACGCCGACATGGAAAACTTCGTGCATG
TGCACGCCCAGGACGGCGAAGTGATGGAGTACACCACAATCCTGCACCTGAGGCAAGTGACCTTTGGCCA
CGAGGGCAGATACCAGTGCGTGATCACCAATCACTTCGGCAGCACCTACAGCCACAAGGCCAGACTGACA
GTGAACGTGCTGCCCAGCTTCACCAAGACACCCCACGACATCACCATCCGGACCACCACCATGGCTAGAC
TGGAATGTGCCGCCACCGGCCATCCTAATCCTCAGATCGCTTGGCAGAAAGACGGCGGCACAGATTTCCC
TGCTGCCAGGGAACGCAGAATGCACGTGATGCCCGACGACGACGTGTTCTTTATCACCGACGTGAAGATC
GACGATGCCGGCGTGTACAGCTGCACAGCCCAAAATTCTGCCGGCTCCATCAGCGCCAATGCCACACTGA
CTGTGCTGGAAACCCCATCTCTGGTGGTGCCCCTGGAAGATAGAGTGGTGTCTGTGGGAGAAACAGTGGC
CCTGCAGTGCAAAGCCACAGGCAACCCTCCACCTCGGATCACCTGGTTCAAAGGCGATAGACCTCTGAGC
CTGACCGAGAGACACCACCTGACACCTGACAATCAGCTGCTGGTGGTCCAGAACGTGGTGGCCGAAGATG
CCGGCAGATACACATGCGAGATGAGCAATACCCTGGGCACCGAGAGAGCCCACTCTCAGCTGTCTGTGCT
TCCTGCCGCCGGATGTAGAAAGGATGGCACCACAGTTGGA
